Addgene plasmid #237623: pRK5_msfGFP-HMGB1-Mut-F12A
Purpose: For overexpression of msfGFP-HMGB1-Mut-F12A
Depositing lab: Denes Hnisz. Depositing organization: Max Planck Institute for Molecular Genetics. Publication: Probing condensate microenvironments with a micropeptide killswitch. Zhang Y, Stoppelkamp I, Fernandez-Pernas P, Allram M, Charman M, Magalhaes AP, Piedavent-Salomon M, Sommer G, Sung YC, Meyer K, Grams N, Halko E, Dongre S, Meierhofer D, Malszycki M, Ilik IA, Aktas T, Kraushar ML, Vastenhouw N, Weitzman MD, Grebien F, Niskanen H, Hnisz D. Nature. 2025 Jun 4. doi: 10.1038/s41586-025-09141-5. PubMed 40468084.
Backbone
  Vector backbone: pRK5
  Vector type: Mammalian Expression
Growth in bacteria
  Bacterial resistance: Ampicillin, 100 μg/mL
  Growth temperature: 37°C
  Growth strain: DH5alpha
  Copy number: High Copy
Gene/Insert
  Gene/Insert name: HMGB1-Mut-F12A
  Species: H. sapiens (human)
  Mutation: F12A
  Entrez Gene: HMGB1 (a.k.a. HMG-1, HMG1, HMG3, SBP-1)
  Tag / fusion protein: msfGFP (N terminal on insert)
  Cloning method: Gibson Cloning
Terms and licenses: Academic/Nonprofit Terms; Industry Terms: Not Available to Industry
How to cite: pRK5_msfGFP-HMGB1-Mut-F12A was a gift from Denes Hnisz (Addgene plasmid # 237623 ; http://n2t.net/addgene:237623 ; RRID:Addgene_237623)
