[The description below was written by a language model from this plasmid's Addgene catalogue record and pLannotate feature annotations shown in this document.]
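Description:
pRK5_msfGFP-HMGB1-Mut-F12A is a 6,065-nt mammalian expression plasmid built on the pRK5 backbone for overexpressing a fluorescently tagged mutant of human HMGB1. It is propagated in E. coli as a high-copy plasmid through a ColE1/pUC-type origin and selected with ampicillin via the β-lactamase gene and its native promoter. The backbone also carries an M13 phage origin for single-stranded DNA production. Short remnants of lacZα, lacI, rop, bom and lac promoter/operator sequences are cloning-vector leftovers with no evident role in the construct's function.

The expression cassette is driven by the human cytomegalovirus immediate-early enhancer and promoter, followed by a fragment of CMV intron A and an SP6 promoter that could support in vitro transcription. A short match to an immunoglobulin heavy-chain signal sequence lies just upstream of the coding region, but it is only a partial hit and probably reflects pRK5 leader sequence rather than a functional secretion signal. The open reading frame encodes msfGFP (monomeric superfolder GFP, which the automated annotation labels as the closely related SiriusGFP) fused to the N terminus of HMGB1. The HMGB1 portion was matched to the bovine ortholog by the annotation tool, although the record gives the species as human. The insert is named "Mut-F12A". The record lists F12A as the mutation but does not define what "Mut" refers to. Transcripts terminate at an SV40 polyadenylation signal, and an SV40 enhancer/early promoter region sits downstream.

The insert was assembled by Gibson cloning. The plasmid is intended for transient overexpression and live imaging of the GFP-tagged HMGB1 variant in mammalian cells, and the associated publication concerns probing biomolecular condensate microenvironments.
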