Features (pLannotate 1.2.2; 22 found; start..end, strand, type, name):
     14..393     +  enhancer       CMV enhancer: human cytomegalovirus immediate early enhancer
    394..597     +  promoter       CMV promoter: human cytomegalovirus (CMV) immediate early promoter
    733..776     +  intron         CMV intron (fragment): modified intron A from human cytomegalovirus
    828..846     +  promoter       SP6 promoter: promoter for bacteriophage SP6 RNA polymerase
    850..887     +  CDS            IgH signal sequence (fragment): signal sequence from the mouse immunoglobulin heavy chain variable region
    939..1653    +  CDS            SiriusGFP (fragment): enhanced GFP (EGFP) derivative that exhibits robust folding and enhanced photostability (Zhong et al., 2019) mammalian codon-optimized
   1659..2201    +  CDS            HMGB1 (fragment): HMGB1_BOVIN - Also known as HMG1. Experimental evidence at protein level: Swiss-Prot protein existence level 1. In the extracellular compartment (following either active secretion or passive release)involved in regulation of the inflammatory response. Fully reduced HGMB1 (which subsequently gets oxidized after release) in association with CXCL12 mediates the recruitment of inflammatory cells during the initial phase of tissue injury; the CXCL12:HMGB1 complex triggers CXCR4 homodimerization (By similarity). Induces the migration of monocyte-derived immature dendritic cells and seems to regulate
   2340..2357    +  misc_feature   MCS (fragment): pUC18/19 multiple cloning site
   2378..2512    +  polyA_signal   SV40 poly(A) signal: SV40 polyadenylation signal
   2581..2938    +  promoter       SV40 promoter: SV40 enhancer and early promoter
   2957..3111    +  CDS            lacZα (fragment): LacZα fragment of β-galactosidase; lacZ fragment
   3117..3168    -  misc_feature   bom (fragment): basis of mobility region from pBR322
   3187..3567    +  rep_origin     M13 ori (sequence partly withheld): M13 bacteriophage origin of replication; arrow indicates direction of (+) strand synthesis
   3643..3692    -  misc_feature   bom (fragment): basis of mobility region from pBR322
   3794..3829    -  CDS            rop (fragment): Rop protein, which maintains plasmids at low copy number; rop
   3924..4028    +  promoter       AmpR promoter: bla
   4029..4889    +  CDS            AmpR: β-lactamase; bla; confers resistance to ampicillin, carbenicillin, and related antibiotics
   5060..5648    +  rep_origin     ori: high-copy-number ColE1/pMB1/pBR322/pUC origin of replication
   5831..5923    +  CDS            lacI (fragment): lac repressor; lacI; The lac repressor binds to the lac operator to inhibit transcription in E. coli. This inhibition can be relieved by adding lactose or isopropyl-β-D-thiogalactopyranoside (IPTG).
   5936..5957    +  protein_bind   CAP binding site: CAP binding activates transcription in the presence of cAMP. E. coli catabolite activator protein
   5972..6002    +  promoter       lac promoter: promoter for the E. coli lac operon
   6010..6026    +  protein_bind   lac operator: The lac repressor binds to the lac operator to inhibit transcription in E. coli. This inhibition can be relieved by adding lactose or isopropyl-β-D-thiogalactopyranoside (IPTG). lac repressor encoded by lacI
>Addgene plasmid #237623 | pRK5_msfGFP-HMGB1-Mut-F12A | addgene full sequence | sequence record 471746 | Addgene NGS Result
TTCGAGCTCGCCCGACATTGATTATTGACTAGTTATTAATAGTAATCAATTACGGGGTCATTAGTTCATA
GCCCATATATGGAGTTCCGCGTTACATAACTTACGGTAAATGGCCCGCCTGGCTGACCGCCCAACGACCC
CCGCCCATTGACGTCAATAATGACGTATGTTCCCATAGTAACGCCAATAGGGACTTTCCATTGACGTCAA
TGGGTGGAGTATTTACGGTAAACTGCCCACTTGGCAGTACATCAAGTGTATCATATGCCAAGTACGCCCC
CTATTGACGTCAATGACGGTAAATGGCCCGCCTGGCATTATGCCCAGTACATGACCTTATGGGACTTTCC
TACTTGGCAGTACATCTACGTATTAGTCATCGCTATTACCATGGTGATGCGGTTTTGGCAGTACATCAAT
GGGCGTGGATAGCGGTTTGACTCACGGGGATTTCCAAGTCTCCACCCCATTGACGTCAATGGGAGTTTGT
TTTGGCACCAAAATCAACGGGACTTTCCAAAATGTCGTAACAACTCCGCCCCATTGACGCAAATGGGCGG
TAGGCGTGTACGGTGGGAGGTCTATATAAGCAGAGCTCGTTTAGTGAACCGTCAGATCGCCTGGAGACGC
CATCCACGCTGTTTTGACCTCCATAGAAGACACCGGGACCGATCCAGCCTCCGCGGCCGGGAACGGTGCA
TTGGAACGCGGATTCCCCGTGCCAAGAGTGACGTAAGTACCGCCTATAGAGTCTATAGGCCCACCCCCTT
GGCTTCGTTAGAACGCGGCTACAATTAATACATAACCTTATGTATCATACACATACGATTTAGGTGACAC
TATAGAATAACATCCACTTTGCCTTTCTCTCCACAGGTGTCCACTCCCAGGTCCAACTGCACCTCGGTTC
TATCGATTGAATTCGTACCGGTGCCACCATGGTGAGCAAGGGCGAGGAGCTGTTCACCGGGGTGGTGCCC
ATCCTGGTCGAGCTGGACGGCGACGTAAACGGCCACAAGTTCAGCGTGCGCGGCGAGGGCGAGGGCGATG
CCACCAACGGCAAGCTGACCCTGAAGTTCATCTGCACCACCGGCAAGCTGCCCGTGCCCTGGCCCACCCT
CGTGACCACCCTGACCTACGGCGTGCAGTGCTTCAGCCGCTACCCCGACCACATGAAGCAGCACGACTTC
TTCAAGTCCGCCATGCCCGAAGGCTACGTCCAGGAGCGCACCATCTCCTTCAAGGACGACGGCACCTACA
AGACCCGCGCCGAGGTGAAGTTCGAGGGCGACACCCTGGTGAACCGCATCGAGCTGAAGGGCATCGACTT
CAAGGAGGACGGCAACATCCTGGGGCACAAGCTGGAGTACAACTTCAACAGCCACAACGTCTATATCACG
GCCGACAAGCAGAAGAACGGCATCAAGGCGAACTTCAAGATCCGCCACAACGTCGAGGACGGCAGCGTGC
AGCTCGCCGACCACTACCAGCAGAACACCCCCATCGGCGACGGCCCCGTGCTGCTGCCCGACAACCACTA
CCTGAGCACCCAGTCCAAGCTGAGCAAAGACCCCAACGAGAAGCGCGATCACATGGTCCTGCTGGAGTTC
GTGACCGCCGCCGGGATCACTCTCGGCATGGACGAGCTGTACACGGCGATGGGCAAAGGAGATCCTAAGA
AGCCGAGAGGCAAAATGTCATCATATGCATTTTTTGTGCAAACTTGTCGGGAGGAGCATAAGAAGAAGCA
CCCAGATGCTTCAGTCAACTTCTCAGAGTTTTCTAAGAAGTGCTCAGAGAGGTGGAAGACCATGTCTGCT
AAAGAGAAAGGAAAATTTGAAGATATGGCAAAAGCGGACAAGGCCCGTTATGAAAGAGAAATGAAAACCT
ATATCCCTCCCAAAGGGGAGACAAAAAAGAAGTTCAAGGATCCCAATGCACCCAAGAGGCCTCCTTCGGC
CTTCTTCCTCTTCTGCTCTGAGTATCGCCCAAAAATCAAAGGAGAACATCCTGGCCTGTCCATTGGTGAT
GTTGCGAAGAAACTGGGAGAGATGTGGAATAACACTGCTGCAGATGACAAGCAGCCTTATGAAAAGAAGG
CTGCGAAGCTGAAGGAAAAATATGAAAAGGATATTGCTGCATATCGAGCTAAAGGAAAGCCTGATGCAGC
AAAAAAGGGAGTTGTCAAGGCTGAAAAAAGCAAGAAAAGGAAGAGGAGGAAGATGAGGAAGATGAAGAGG
ATGAGGAGGAGGAGGAAGATGAAGAAGATGAAGATGAAGAAGAAGATGATGATGATGAATAAGTTGGTTC
TAGCGCAGGCGTTCTTCTCCTGTCTATAATCTAGAGTCGACCTGCAGAAGCTTGGCCGCCATGGCCCAAC
TTGTTTATTGCAGCTTATAATGGTTACAAATAAAGCAATAGCATCACAAATTTCACAAATAAAGCATTTT
TTTCACTGCATTCTAGTTGTGGTTTGTCCAAACTCATCAATGTATCTTATCATGTCTGGATCGGGAATTA
ATTCGGCGCAGCACCATGGCCTGAAATAACCTCTGAAAGAGGAACTTGGTTAGGTACCTTCTGAGGCGGA
AAGAACCAGCTGTGGAATGTGTGTCAGTTAGGGTGTGGAAAGTCCCCAGGCTCCCCAGCAGGCAGAAGTA
TGCAAAGCATGCATCTCAATTAGTCAGCAACCAGGTGTGGAAAGTCCCCAGGCTCCCCAGCAGGCAGAAG
TATGCAAAGCATGCATCTCAATTAGTCAGCAACCATAGTCCCGCCCCTAACTCCGCCCATCCCGCCCCTA
ACTCCGCCCAGTTCCGCCCATTCTCCGCCCCATGGCTGACTAATTTTTTTTATTTATGCAGAGGCCGAGG
CCGCCTCGGCCTCTGAGCTATTCCAGAAGTAGTGAGGAGGCTTTTTTGGAGGCCTAGGCTTTTGCAAAAA
GCTGTTAACAGCTTGGCACTGGCCGTCGTTTTACAACGTCGTGACTGGGAAAACCCTGGCGTTACCCAAC
TTAATCGCCTTGCAGCACATCCCCCTTTCGCCAGCTGGCGTAATAGCGAAGAGGCCCGCACCGATCGCCC
TTCCCAACAGTTGCGCAGCCTGAATGGCGAATGGCGCCTGATGCGGTATTTTCTCCTTACGCATCTGTGC
GGTATTTCACACCGCATA
[142 nt withheld, positions 3169-3310]
C
[141 nt withheld, positions 3312-3452]
CCTTTGACGTTGGAGTCCACGTTCTTT
[37 nt withheld, positions 3480-3516]
ACCCTATCTCGGGCTATTCTTTTGATTTATAAGGGATTTTGCCGATTTCGGCCTATTGGTTAAAAAATGA
GCTGATTTAACAAAAATTTAACGCGAATTTTAACAAAATATTAACGTTTACAATTTTATGGTGCACTCTC
AGTACAATCTGCTCTGATGCCGCATAGTTAAGCCAGCCCCGACACCCGCCAACACCCGCTGACGCGCCCT
GACGGGCTTGTCTGCTCCCGGCATCCGCTTACAGACAAGCTGTGACCGTCTCCGGGAGCTGCATGTGTCA
GAGGTTTTCACCGTCATCACCGAAACGCGCGAGACGAAAGGGCCTCGTGATACGCCTATTTTTATAGGTT
AATGTCATGATAATAATGGTTTCTTAGACGTCAGGTGGCACTTTTCGGGGAAATGTGCGCGGAACCCCTA
TTTGTTTATTTTTCTAAATACATTCAAATATGTATCCGCTCATGAGACAATAACCCTGATAAATGCTTCA
ATAATATTGAAAAAGGAAGAGTATGAGTATTCAACATTTCCGTGTCGCCCTTATTCCCTTTTTTGCGGCA
TTTTGCCTTCCTGTTTTTGCTCACCCAGAAACGCTGGTGAAAGTAAAAGATGCTGAAGATCAGTTGGGTG
CACGAGTGGGTTACATCGAACTGGATCTCAACAGCGGTAAGATCCTTGAGAGTTTTCGCCCCGAAGAACG
TTTTCCAATGATGAGCACTTTTAAAGTTCTGCTATGTGGCGCGGTATTATCCCGTATTGACGCCGGGCAA
GAGCAACTCGGTCGCCGCATACACTATTCTCAGAATGACTTGGTTGAGTACTCACCAGTCACAGAAAAGC
ATCTTACGGATGGCATGACAGTAAGAGAATTATGCAGTGCTGCCATAACCATGAGTGATAACACTGCGGC
CAACTTACTTCTGACAACGATCGGAGGACCGAAGGAGCTAACCGCTTTTTTGCACAACATGGGGGATCAT
GTAACTCGCCTTGATCGTTGGGAACCGGAGCTGAATGAAGCCATACCAAACGACGAGCGTGACACCACGA
TGCCTGTAGCAATGGCAACAACGTTGCGCAAACTATTAACTGGCGAACTACTTACTCTAGCTTCCCGGCA
ACAATTAATAGACTGGATGGAGGCGGATAAAGTTGCAGGACCACTTCTGCGCTCGGCCCTTCCGGCTGGC
TGGTTTATTGCTGATAAATCTGGAGCCGGTGAGCGTGGGTCTCGCGGTATCATTGCAGCACTGGGGCCAG
ATGGTAAGCCCTCCCGTATCGTAGTTATCTACACGACGGGGAGTCAGGCAACTATGGATGAACGAAATAG
ACAGATCGCTGAGATAGGTGCCTCACTGATTAAGCATTGGTAACTGTCAGACCAAGTTTACTCATATATA
CTTTAGATTGATTTAAAACTTCATTTTTAATTTAAAAGGATCTAGGTGAAGATCCTTTTTGATAATCTCA
TGACCAAAATCCCTTAACGTGAGTTTTCGTTCCACTGAGCGTCAGACCCCGTAGAAAAGATCAAAGGATC
TTCTTGAGATCCTTTTTTTCTGCGCGTAATCTGCTGCTTGCAAACAAAAAAACCACCGCTACCAGCGGTG
GTTTGTTTGCCGGATCAAGAGCTACCAACTCTTTTTCCGAAGGTAACTGGCTTCAGCAGAGCGCAGATAC
CAAATACTGTTCTTCTAGTGTAGCCGTAGTTAGGCCACCACTTCAAGAACTCTGTAGCACCGCCTACATA
CCTCGCTCTGCTAATCCTGTTACCAGTGGCTGCTGCCAGTGGCGATAAGTCGTGTCTTACCGGGTTGGAC
TCAAGACGATAGTTACCGGATAAGGCGCAGCGGTCGGGCTGAACGGGGGGTTCGTGCACACAGCCCAGCT
TGGAGCGAACGACCTACACCGAACTGAGATACCTACAGCGTGAGCTATGAGAAAGCGCCACGCTTCCCGA
AGGGAGAAAGGCGGACAGGTATCCGGTAAGCGGCAGGGTCGGAACAGGAGAGCGCACGAGGGAGCTTCCA
GGGGGAAACGCCTGGTATCTTTATAGTCCTGTCGGGTTTCGCCACCTCTGACTTGAGCGTCGATTTTTGT
GATGCTCGTCAGGGGGGCGGAGCCTATGGAAAAACGCCAGCAACGCGGCCTTTTTACGGTTCCTGGCCTT
TTGCTGGCCTTTTGCTCACATGTTCTTTCCTGCGTTATCCCCTGATTCTGTGGATAACCGTATTACCGCC
TTTGAGTGAGCTGATACCGCTCGCCGCAGCCGAACGACCGAGCGCAGCGAGTCAGTGAGCGAGGAAGCGG
AAGAGCGCCCAATACGCAAACCGCCTCTCCCCGCGCGTTGGCCGATTCATTAATGCAGCTGGCACGACAG
GTTTCCCGACTGGAAAGCGGGCAGTGAGCGCAACGCAATTAATGTGAGTTAGCTCACTCATTAGGCACCC
CAGGCTTTACACTTTATGCTTCCGGCTCGTATGTTGTGTGGAATTGTGAGCGGATAACAATTTCACACAG
GAAACAGCTATGACATGATTACGAATTAA
